>Addgene plasmid #37400 | pCaShs-egghead (zw4) | addgene partial sequence | sequence record 49477 | pCasper-hs 5'-GCAACTACTGAAATCTGCCAAG-3'
ACTCTGAATAGGGAATTGGGAATTCGTTAACAGATCTACCAAGATGAACTCCACCACAAAGCATCTGCTG
CACTGCACACTGCTCATCACTGTGATAGTTACCTTCGAAGTATTCTCCGGCGGTATTAAGATTGACGAGA
ACTCGTTCACGCTCGTGGATCCTTGGACTGAATACGGCCAATTGGCCACGGTTCTGCTGTACTTATTGCG
CTTTCTCACGCTGCTCACGCTGCCCCAGGTGCTGTTCAATTTCTGCGGCCTGGTATTCTACAATGCCTTC
CCCGAGAAGGTCGTCCTCAAGGGCAGCCCCCTGCTGGCGCCCTTCATCTGCATCCGTGTGGTCACGCGCG
GCGACTTCCCGGATTTGGTTAAGACGAATGTGCTGCGCAACATGAACACCTGCCTAGACACGGGACTGGA
GAACTTTCTCATCGAAGTGGTCACGGACAAGGCGGTGAATCTGTCACAGCATCGACGCATCCGAGAGATC
GTTGTGCCCAAGGAGTACAAGACGAGAACCGGGGCGTTGTTCAAGTCGCGTGCCCTGCAGTATTGCCTGG
AGGATAATGTGAACGTGCTGAACGACAGCGACTGGATCGTCCATCTGGATGAGGAGACGCTGCTCACGGA
GAATTCGGTGCGTGGTATCATTAACTTTGTGCTGGATGGCAAGCACCCGTTCGGCCAGGGCCTGATCACC
TATGCCAACGAGAACGTGGTCAATTGGCTGACCACATTGGCGGACAGCTTTCGGGTCTCCGATGATATGG
GCAAGCTGCGTCTGCAGTTCAAGCTCTTTCACAAGCCGCTCTTCAGCTGGAAGGGCAGTTATGTGGTCAC
CCAGGTGAGTGCTGAGCGTTCAGTGTCCTTTGACAACGGAATCGACGGTTCGGTGGCCGA
