[The description below was written by a language model from this plasmid's Addgene catalogue record.]
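Description:
pCaShs-egghead (zw4) is an insect expression plasmid built on the pCaSpeR-hs backbone (about 8.8 kb without insert), carrying the Drosophila melanogaster gene egghead (egh, also known as zw4 or CG9659) under control of the Hsp70 heat-shock promoter. The insert was placed into the vector by restriction cloning between a BglII site at the 5′ end and an XbaI site at the 3′ end; the record does not say whether these sites survived cloning, and it does not give the insert length or specify whether it is a cDNA or genomic fragment. In bacteria the plasmid is maintained under ampicillin selection; its copy number is listed as unknown, and no feature table is provided, so the origin of replication and other backbone elements are not itemised.

The pCaSpeR family of vectors is generally known as P-element transformation vectors for making transgenic flies, typically carrying P-element ends and a mini-white eye-colour marker for identifying transformants, although these parts are not explicitly listed in this record. The Hsp70 promoter makes expression of egghead inducible: transcription is low at normal temperatures and is strongly activated by heat shock, allowing the timing of gene expression to be controlled in the animal. The associated study concerns egghead and brainiac as neurogenic genes acting in a signalling pathway required for epithelial morphogenesis during Drosophila oogenesis, so the construct is suited to supplying egghead function on demand, for example in rescue or misexpression experiments, though the record does not state the specific experimental use.
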