Addgene plasmid #37400: pCaShs-egghead (zw4)
Depositing lab: Norbert Perrimon. Depositing organization: Harvard Medical School. Publication: The neurogenic genes egghead and brainiac define a novel signaling pathway essential for epithelial morphogenesis during Drosophila oogenesis. Goode S, Melnick M, Chou TB, Perrimon N. Development. 1996 Dec;122(12):3863-79. PubMed 9012507.
Backbone
  Vector backbone: pCaSpeR-hs
  Backbone size w/o insert (bp): 8780
  Vector type: Insect Expression
Growth in bacteria
  Bacterial resistance: Ampicillin, 100 μg/mL
  Growth temperature: 37°C
  Growth strain: DH5alpha
  Copy number: Unknown
Gene/Insert
  Gene/Insert name: egghead
  Species: D. melanogaster (fly)
  Entrez Gene: egh (a.k.a. Dmel_CG9659, CG9659, Dmel\CG9659, EG:BACR25B3.8, ZW-4, l(1)3Ae, l(1)zw4, zw-4, zw4)
  Promoter: Hsp70
  Cloning method: Restriction Enzyme; 5′ cloning site BglII (unknown if destroyed); 3′ cloning site XbaI (unknown if destroyed)
  Sequencing primers: 5′ pCasper-hs (5'-GCAACTACTGAAATCTGCCAAG-3')
Terms and licenses: Academic/Nonprofit Terms; Industry Terms: Not Available to Industry
How to cite: pCaShs-egghead (zw4) was a gift from Norbert Perrimon (Addgene plasmid # 37400 ; http://n2t.net/addgene:37400 ; RRID:Addgene_37400)
